Addgene plasmid #197605: pCDNA3_dCas7-11
Purpose: Expresses inactive Cas7-11 in mammalian cells
Depositing lab: Feng Zhang. Depositing organization: Broad Institute. Publication: RNA-activated protein cleavage with a CRISPR-associated endopeptidase. Strecker J, Demircioglu FE, Li D, Faure G, Wilkinson ME, Gootenberg JS, Abudayyeh OO, Nishimasu H, Macrae RK, Zhang F. Science. 2022 Nov 25;378(6622):874-881. doi: 10.1126/science.add7450. Epub 2022 Nov 3. PubMed 36423276.
Backbone
  Vector backbone: pCDNA3
  Vector type: Mammalian Expression
Growth in bacteria
  Bacterial resistance: Ampicillin, 100 μg/mL
  Growth temperature: 37°C
  Growth strain: DH5alpha
  Copy number: High Copy
Gene/Insert
  Gene/Insert name: dCas7-11
Terms and licenses: Academic/Nonprofit Terms; Industry Terms: Not Available to Industry
How to cite: pCDNA3_dCas7-11 was a gift from Feng Zhang (Addgene plasmid # 197605 ; http://n2t.net/addgene:197605 ; RRID:Addgene_197605)
