[The description below was written by a language model from this plasmid's Addgene catalogue record and pLannotate feature annotations shown in this document.]
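Description:
pCDNA3_dCas7-11 is a mammalian expression plasmid built on the pCDNA3 backbone and designed to produce a catalytically inactive ("dead") form of Cas7-11, the single-protein type III-E CRISPR effector that binds target RNA under the direction of a crRNA. It is maintained in E. coli as a high-copy plasmid through a ColE1/pUC-type origin and is selected with ampicillin via the β-lactamase gene and its native promoter. The sequenced record is 8,205 nt long.

The expression cassette consists of the human cytomegalovirus immediate-early enhancer and promoter, followed by a T7 promoter that could support in vitro transcription, and ends with the bovine growth hormone polyadenylation signal. The roughly 4.9 kb interval between the T7 promoter and the poly(A) signal carries no automated annotation, but by position it is where the dCas7-11 coding sequence sits. The record does not state the source species, the inactivating mutations, or whether epitope tags or nuclear localisation signals are present.

Only a short fragment of the SV40 promoter was detected downstream, and no neomycin resistance cassette is annotated, so the plasmid appears to lack the mammalian selection marker of standard pCDNA3 and is best suited to transient transfection. The remaining features (lac promoter and operator, CAP site, lacI, bom and MCS fragments) are backbone remnants with no evident role in the design. No guide RNA cassette is annotated, so a crRNA would need to be supplied separately. The associated study concerns RNA-activated protein cleavage by a CRISPR-associated endopeptidase, so this construct plausibly provides an RNA-binding but nuclease-dead effector in that setting, though the record does not describe its specific use.
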