Features (pLannotate 1.2.2; 14 found; start..end, strand, type, name):
     40..84      -  misc_feature   bom (fragment): basis of mobility region from pBR322
    239..618     +  enhancer       CMV enhancer: human cytomegalovirus immediate early enhancer
    619..822     +  promoter       CMV promoter: human cytomegalovirus (CMV) immediate early promoter
    864..882     +  promoter       T7 promoter: promoter for bacteriophage T7 RNA polymerase
   5753..5977    +  polyA_signal   bGH poly(A) signal: bovine growth hormone polyadenylation signal
   5981..6002    +  promoter       SV40 promoter (fragment): SV40 enhancer and early promoter
   6007..6023    +  misc_feature   MCS (fragment): pBluescript multiple cloning site
   6072..6088    -  protein_bind   lac operator: The lac repressor binds to the lac operator to inhibit transcription in E. coli. This inhibition can be relieved by adding lactose or isopropyl-β-D-thiogalactopyranoside (IPTG). lac repressor encoded by lacI
   6096..6126    -  promoter       lac promoter: promoter for the E. coli lac operon
   6141..6162    -  protein_bind   CAP binding site: CAP binding activates transcription in the presence of cAMP. E. coli catabolite activator protein
   6175..6267    -  CDS            lacI (fragment): lac repressor; lacI; The lac repressor binds to the lac operator to inhibit transcription in E. coli. This inhibition can be relieved by adding lactose or isopropyl-β-D-thiogalactopyranoside (IPTG).
   6450..7038    -  rep_origin     ori: high-copy-number ColE1/pMB1/pBR322/pUC origin of replication
   7209..8069    -  CDS            AmpR: β-lactamase; bla; confers resistance to ampicillin, carbenicillin, and related antibiotics
   8070..8174    -  promoter       AmpR promoter: bla
>Addgene plasmid #197605 | pCDNA3_dCas7-11 | addgene full sequence | sequence record 394536 | Addgene NGS Result
GACGGATCGGGAGATCGATCTCCCGATCCCCTAGGGTCTACTCTCAGTACAATCTGCTCTGATGCCGCAT
AGTTAAGCCAGTATCTGCTCCCTGCTTGTGTGTTGGAGGTCGCTGAGTAGTGCGCGAGCAAAATTTAAGC
TACAACAAGGCAAGGCTTGACCGACAATTGCATGAAGAATCTGCTTAGGGTTAGGCGTTTTGCGCTGCTT
CGCGATGTACGGGCCAGATATACGCGTTGACATTGATTATTGACTAGTTATTAATAGTAATCAATTACGG
GGTCATTAGTTCATAGCCCATATATGGAGTTCCGCGTTACATAACTTACGGTAAATGGCCCGCCTGGCTG
ACCGCCCAACGACCCCCGCCCATTGACGTCAATAATGACGTATGTTCCCATAGTAACGCCAATAGGGACT
TTCCATTGACGTCAATGGGTGGAGTATTTACGGTAAACTGCCCACTTGGCAGTACATCAAGTGTATCATA
TGCCAAGTACGCCCCCTATTGACGTCAATGACGGTAAATGGCCCGCCTGGCATTATGCCCAGTACATGAC
CTTATGGGACTTTCCTACTTGGCAGTACATCTACGTATTAGTCATCGCTATTACCATGGTGATGCGGTTT
TGGCAGTACATCAATGGGCGTGGATAGCGGTTTGACTCACGGGGATTTCCAAGTCTCCACCCCATTGACG
TCAATGGGAGTTTGTTTTGGCACCAAAATCAACGGGACTTTCCAAAATGTCGTAACAACTCCGCCCCATT
GACGCAAATGGGCGGTAGGCGTGTACGGTGGGAGGTCTATATAAGCAGAGCTGGTTTAGTGAACCGTCAG
ATCCGCTAGAGATCCGCGGCCGCTAATACGACTCACTATAGGGAGAGCCGCCACCATGACGACTACTATG
AAGATTTCAATTGAATTCCTCGAGCCGTTTCGGATGACCAAATGGCAGGAAAGCACTAGGCGAAACAAGA
ACAACAAGGAATTTGTTCGCGGCCAAGCTTTTGCAAGATGGCATAGAAATAAGAAGGATAACACAAAAGG
GCGGCCTTACATAACTGGGACATTGCTGCGGTCCGCAGTAATTAGAAGCGCGGAAAACCTGCTGACATTG
AGTGATGGGAAAATTAGCGAAAAGACATGTTGTCCTGGGAAATTTGATACGGAAGATAAAGACAGGTTGC
TGCAATTGAGGCAGCGGTCCACCCTTCGTTGGACCGATAAGAACCCCTGTCCAGATAACGCTGAAACTTA
CTGCCCGTTTTGCGAACTTCTCGGGAGATCCGGTAACGATGGAAAGAAGGCTGAGAAGAAGGATTGGCGC
TTTCGTATTCATTTTGGCAATCTTTCCCTTCCAGGGAAGCCCGATTTCGACGGGCCAAAAGCTATAGGCA
GCCAACGGGTACTTAACAGGGTCGATTTCAAATCCGGTAAGGCCCATGACTTCTTTAAGGCTTACGAAGT
CGACCATACTAGGTTTCCCCGCTTCGAAGGGGAGATTACCATAGATAATAAAGTCAGCGCTGAAGCCAGG
AAACTGCTCTGTGATTCTCTCAAGTTTACGGATCGGCTGTGTGGAGCTCTGTGCGTAATCAGGTTCGATG
AATATACACCAGCAGCCGATAGTGGGAAACAAACCGAAAATGTCCAAGCAGAACCGAATGCTAATCTCGC
TGAAAAGACCGCAGAGCAAATTATTAGCATTCTGGACGATAATAAGAAAACCGAATATACCCGCCTGCTT
GCTGATGCTATTCGTTCACTCCGCCGCTCTAGTAAACTTGTCGCTGGCTTGCCAAAGGATCATGACGGGA
AGGATGACCATTACCTCTGGGATGTCGGCAAGAAGAAGAAAGACGAAAACTCTGTCACTATTAGGCAAAT
CCTTACGACCTCAGCAGACACCAAGGAACTCAAGAATGCCGGAAAATGGAGAGAATTCTGCGAGAAGCTG
GGTGAAGCGCTGTACCTCAAGAGTAAAGACATGAGTGGCGGCCTGAAAATTACTCGGAGAATACTGGGCG
ATGCTGAATTCCATGGAAAGCCCGATCGGCTTGAAAAGAGCCGGTCTGTGTCAATCGGATCTGTGTTGAA
AGAAACTGTGGTATGCGGCGAACTGGTCGCTAAAACGCCCTTCTTCTTCGGAGCGATAGACGAAGATGCA
AAACAAACCGCACTGCAAGTACTCCTCACTCCCGATAACAAGTATAGACTGCCAAGAAGCGCCGTGCGAG
GTATACTCCGTCGAGATCTTCAAACCTATTTTGATAGCCCATGCAATGCTGAGTTGGGTGGACGGCCATG
CATGTGTAAGACGTGTAGGATTATGAGAGGGATCACGGTGATGGATGCGCGCAGTGAGTACAATGCCCCG
CCAGAAATAAGGCATCGTACCCGCATTAATCCCTTCACAGGCACGGTTGCGGAAGGTGCCCTGTTTAATA
TGGAAGTAGCCCCCGAGGGGATTGTCTTTCCATTTCAACTCCGGTACCGGGGCTCTGAAGATGGGCTGCC
CGATGCACTGAAAACGGTGTTGAAATGGTGGGCTGAGGGGCAGGCATTCATGAGTGGCGCTGCCTCAACC
GGGAAGGGCCGATTCCGGATGGAAAATGCTAAATATGAAACGCTGGATCTGAGCGACGAGAATCAAAGGA
ATGACTATCTTAAGAATTGGGGATGGCGTGACGAGAAGGGGCTCGAGGAACTGAAGAAACGACTGAACTC
AGGTCTGCCAGAGCCCGGTAATTATAGGGATCCAAAATGGCACGAGATTAACGTTTCCATTGAGATGGCA
AGCCCTTTTATTAATGGCGACCCAATCCGCGCAGCCGTGGACAAACGTGGTACAGCAGTGGTTACCTTCG
TTAAGTATAAAGCTGAAGGGGAAGAGGCGAAACCCGTATGTGCATACAAGGCCGAATCTTTTAGAGGGGT
GATCAGAAGTGCCGTGGCACGCATTCATATGGAAGATGGCGTCCCTTTGACTGAGTTGACTCACAGTGAC
TGTGAATGTCTCCTGTGCCAAATCTTTGGAAGTGAGTATGAAGCCGGCAAAATAAGGTTTGAAGATCTCG
TATTCGAAAGTGACCCGGAACCTGTGACCTTCGATCATGTGGCCATCGATAGATTCACTGGCGGTGCAGC
TGATAAGAAGAAATTCGATGATTCCCCTCTGCCCGGTAGCCCTGCAAGACCGCTCATGTTGAAAGGCTCC
TTCTGGATCCGCAGGGACGTTCTCGAGGACGAAGAGTACTGTAAGGCACTCGGTAAGGCTCTTGCAGATG
TGAATAATGGCCTTTATCCCCTCGGTGGAAAGAGCGCCATCGGCTACGGACAGGTCAAGAGTCTGGGTAT
AAAGGGAGATGATAAGAGGATTTCTCGCCTCATGAATCCTGCCTTTGATGAGACAGATGTAGCCGTTCCA
GAAAAGCCCAAAACTGATGCCGAGGTTCGCATCGAGGCAGAGAAAGTATATTACCCACACTATTTCGTCG
AACCCCATAAGAAGGTGGAACGCGAGGAGAAACCCTGTGGTCATCAAAAGTTCCACGAGGGGCGACTGAC
AGGTAAAATTCGGTGTAAGCTCATTACCAAGACACCCCTCATCGTCCCAGATACTAGTAATGACGATTTC
TTCAGACCTGCGGATAAAGAAGCTCGGAAGGAAAAGGACGAATATCATAAATCATATGCTTTCTTCAGAC
TTCATAAACAAATCATGATTCCCGGGAGCGAATTGAGAGGAATGGTGAGTAGTGTCTACGAAACTGTGAC
AAATTCTTGCTTCAGGATATTTGATGAGACTAAACGGTTGTCATGGCGGATGGATGCTGATCACCAGAAT
GTGCTGCAAGACTTTCTCCCAGGTCGAGTGACCGCCGATGGGAAACATATACAAAAGTTTTCCGAAACTG
CAAGGGTGCCTTTCTATGACAAAACGCAGAAACATTTTGACATTCTTGATGAGCAAGAAATTGCTGGTGA
GAAACCTGTTCGGATGTGGGTCAAGCGTTTTATTAAACGACTGAGCCTCGTTGATCCTGCTAAACACCCC
CAGAAGAAACAAGACAATAAATGGAAAAGACGCAAAGAAGGCATCGCCACATTTATAGAGCAAAAGAATG
GCTCTTATTATTTTAACGTGGTCACCAATAATGGCTGCACTTCTTTCCACTTGTGGCATAAACCTGACAA
TTTTGACCAGGAGAAACTCGAAGGCATACAGAATGGTGAGAAACTGGATTGCTGGGTAAGAGATAGTAGA
TACCAAAAGGCCTTTCAAGAGATACCCGAGAACGACCCAGACGGATGGGAGTGTAAAGAGGGCTACCTTC
ATGTCGTCGGCCCCAGCAAAGTAGAGTTTAGTGACAAGAAAGGGGATGTGATCAATAACTTTCAAGGAAC
ACTCCCATCAGTTCCCAACGACTGGAAAACAATTAGGACGAACGATTTTAAGAATAGGAAAAGGAAGAAT
GAACCTGTGTTTTGTTGTGAGGATGATAAGGGCAATTACTATACCATGGCTAAATATTGCGAAACCTTCT
TCTTCGATCTGAAGGAGAACGAGGAATACGAGATCCCCGAGAAAGCAAGAATCAAATACAAAGAACTGCT
CAGGGTCTATAACAACAATCCTCAAGCAGTGCCGGAGAGCGTATTTCAGTCTAGAGTTGCCCGGGAAAAC
GTGGAAAAGCTGAAGTCCGGAGATCTTGTGTATTTCAAACATAATGAAAAGTACGTAGAGGACATCGTCC
CAGTGCGGATTTCCCGAACTGTAGACGATAGGATGATCGGCAAACGTATGAGCGCCGATCTGCGGCCGTG
CCATGGAGATTGGGTGGAAGATGGTGATCTCAGTGCCTTGAATGCATATCCCGAGAAAAGACTCCTCTTG
CGCCACCCCAAAGGACTCTGCCCTGCTTGCCGGCTCTTTGGAACCGGATCTTACAAGGGCAGAGTCAGGT
TTGGATTCGCGTCACTCGAAAACGATCCGGAGTGGCTGATCCCAGGCAAGAATCCCGGCGATCCGTTTCA
CGGCGGGCCGGTGATGCTCTCATTGTTGGAACGGCCTCGCCCGACTTGGAGTATACCGGGATCCGACAAT
AAGTTTAAAGTGCCTGGCAGAAAGTTTTACGTCCACCACCACGCCTGGAAAACCATTAAGGACGGGAACC
ATCCCACAACAGGCAAAGCTATTGAACAAAGCCCTAATAACCGCACTGTAGAAGCTCTCGCCGGCGGGAA
TTCCTTTAGCTTCGAAATTGCCTTTGAGAACCTGAAAGAATGGGAGCTGGGTTTGCTCATCCACAGCCTG
CAACTCGAAAAGGGTCTGGCGCATAAACTTGGAATGGCAAAGTCTATGGGATTTGGTTCAGTTGAAATTG
ACGTCGAATCAGTGCGCCTGAGAAAAGATTGGAAGCAATGGCGGAATGGCAATTCCGAAATTCCCAACTG
GTTGGGAAAAGGATTTGCTAAACTGAAGGAATGGTTCCGGGACGAGCTCGATTTTATAGAAAATCTTAAG
AAACTTCTTTGGTTTCCTGAGGGCGACCAAGCACCCCGGGTTTGCTACCCCATGCTGCGAAAGAAGGACG
ATCCTAATGGGAATAGCGGTTACGAAGAACTCAAAGACGGGGAATTCAAGAAAGAAGATCGGCAGAAGAA
GCTGACCACGCCGTGGACACCGTGGGCATAACCGGTCATCATCACCATCACCATTGAGTTTAAACCCGCT
GATCAGCCTCGACTGTGCCTTCTAGTTGCCAGCCATCTGTTGTTTGCCCCTCCCCCGTGCCTTCCTTGAC
CCTGGAAGGTGCCACTCCCACTGTCCTTTCCTAATAAAATGAGAAAATTGCATCGCATTGTCTGAGTAGG
TGTCATTCTATTCTGGGGGGTGGGGTGGGGCAGGACAGCAAGGGGGAGGATTGGGAAGACAATAGCAGGC
ATGCTGGGGATGCGGTGGGCTCTATGGCTTCTGAGGCGGAAAGAACCAGCTGGGGCTCGATACCGTCGAC
CTCTAGCTAGAGCTTGGCGTAATCATGGTCATAGCTGTTTCCTGTGTGAAATTGTTATCCGCTCACAATT
CCACACAACATACGAGCCGGAAGCATAAAGTGTAAAGCCTAGGGTGCCTAATGAGTGAGCTAACTCACAT
TAATTGCGTTGCGCTCACTGCCCGCTTTCCAGTCGGGAAACCTGTCGTGCCAGCTGCATTAATGAATCGG
CCAACGCGCGGGGAGAGGCGGTTTGCGTATTGGGCGCTCTTCCGCTTCCTCGCTCACTGACTCGCTGCGC
TCGGTCGTTCGGCTGCGGCGAGCGGTATCAGCTCACTCAAAGGCGGTAATACGGTTATCCACAGAATCAG
GGGATAACGCAGGAAAGAACATGTGAGCAAAAGGCCAGCAAAAGGCCAGGAACCGTAAAAAGGCCGCGTT
GCTGGCGTTTTTCCATAGGCTCCGCCCCCCTGACGAGCATCACAAAAATCGACGCTCAAGTCAGAGGTGG
CGAAACCCGACAGGACTATAAAGATACCAGGCGTTTCCCCCTGGAAGCTCCCTCGTGCGCTCTCCTGTTC
CGACCCTGCCGCTTACCGGATACCTGTCCGCCTTTCTCCCTTCGGGAAGCGTGGCGCTTTCTCATAGCTC
ACGCTGTAGGTATCTCAGTTCGGTGTAGGTCGTTCGCTCCAAGCTGGGCTGTGTGCACGAACCCCCCGTT
CAGCCCGACCGCTGCGCCTTATCCGGTAACTATCGTCTTGAGTCCAACCCGGTAAGACACGACTTATCGC
CACTGGCAGCAGCCACTGGTAACAGGATTAGCAGAGCGAGGTATGTAGGCGGTGCTACAGAGTTCTTGAA
GTGGTGGCCTAACTACGGCTACACTAGAAGAACAGTATTTGGTATCTGCGCTCTGCTGAAGCCAGTTACC
TTCGGAAAAAGAGTTGGTAGCTCTTGATCCGGCAAACAAACCACCGCTGGTAGCGGTGGTTTTTTTGTTT
GCAAGCAGCAGATTACGCGCAGAAAAAAAGGATCTCAAGAAGATCCTTTGATCTTTTCTACGGGGTCTGA
CACTCAGTGGAACGAAAACTCACGTTAAGGGATTTTGGTCATGAGATTATCAAAAAGGATCTTCACCTAG
ATCCTTTTAAATTAAAAATGAAGTTTTAAATCAATCTAAAGTATATATGAGTAAACTTGGTCTGACAGTT
ACCAATGCTTAATCAGTGAGGCACCTATCTCAGCGATCTGTCTATTTCGTTCATCCATAGTTGCCTGACT
CCCCGTCGTGTAGATAACTACGATACGGGAGGGCTTACCATCTGGCCCCAGTGCTGCAATGATACCGCGA
GACCCACGCTCACCGGCTCCAGATTTATCAGCAATAAACCAGCCAGCCGGAAGGGCCGAGCGCAGAAGTG
GTCCTGCAACTTTATCCGCCTCCATCCAGTCTATTAATTGTTGCCGGGAAGCTAGAGTAAGTAGTTCGCC
AGTTAATAGTTTGCGCAACGTTGTTGCCATTGCTACAGGCATCGTGGTGTCACGCTCGTCGTTTGGTATG
GCTTCATTCAGCTCCGGTTCCCAACGATCAAGGCGAGTTACATGATCCCCCATGTTGTGCAAAAAAGCGG
TTAGCTCCTTCGGTCCTCCGATCGTTGTCAGAAGTAAGTTGGCCGCAGTGTTATCACTCATGGTTATGGC
AGCACTGCATAATTCTCTTACTGTCATGCCATCCGTAAGATGCTTTTCTGTGACTGGTGAGTACTCAACC
AAGTCATTCTGAGAATAGTGTATGCGGCGACCGAGTTGCTCTTGCCCGGCGTCAATACGGGATAATACCG
CGCCACATAGCAGAACTTTAAAAGTGCTCATCATTGGAAAACGTTCTTCGGGGCGAAAACTCTCAAGGAT
CTTACCGCTGTTGAGATCCAGTTCGATGTAACCCACTCGTGCACCCAACTGATCTTCAGCATCTTTTACT
TTCACCAGCGTTTCTGGGTGAGCAAAAACAGGAAGGCAAAATGCCGCAAAAAAGGGAATAAGGGCGACAC
GGAAATGTTGAATACTCATACTCTTCCTTTTTCAATATTATTGAAGCATTTATCAGGGTTATTGTCTCAT
GAGCGGATACATATTTGAATGTATTTAGAAAAATAAACAAATAGGGGTTCCGCGCACATTTCCCCGAAAA
GTGCCACCTGACGTC
